Addgene plasmid #175810: pENTR4 CDS A. thaliana PARP2
Purpose: pENTR4 plasmid with CDS of Arabidopsis thaliana POLY(ADP-RIBOSE) POLYMERASE 2 (PARP2, AT4G02390.1) without stop codon for C-terminal epitope tags
Depositing lab: Lennart Wirthmueller. Depositing organization: Freie Universitaet Berlin. Publication: Nuclear Import of Arabidopsis Poly(ADP-Ribose) Polymerase 2 Is Mediated by Importin-alpha and a Nuclear Localization Sequence Located Between the Predicted SAP Domains. Chen C, Masi R, Lintermann R, Wirthmueller L. Front Plant Sci. 2018 Nov 1;9:1581. doi: 10.3389/fpls.2018.01581. eCollection 2018. PubMed 30455710.
Backbone
  Vector backbone: pENTR4
  Backbone manufacturer: Thermo Fisher Scientific
  Backbone size w/o insert (bp): 2235
  Total vector size (bp): 4146
  Vector type: pENTR plasmid for Gateway cloning
Growth in bacteria
  Bacterial resistance: Kanamycin, 50 μg/mL
  Growth temperature: 37°C
  Growth strain: DH5alpha
  Copy number: High Copy
Gene/Insert
  Gene/Insert name: PARP2 (alt name: AT4G02390.1)
  Species: A. thaliana (mustard weed)
  Insert size (bp): 1911
  GenBank ID: NM_116472
  Entrez Gene: PARP2 (a.k.a. AT4G02390, APP, ATPARP1, PARP1, POLY(ADP-RIBOSE) POLYMERASE, POLY(ADP-RIBOSE) POLYMERASE 1, PP, T14P8.19, T14P8_19, poly(ADP-ribose) polymerase, poly(ADP-ribose) polymerase 2)
  Promoter: none
  Tag / fusion protein: none
  Cloning method: Gibson Cloning
  Sequencing primers: 5′ CCCGCCATAAACTGCCAGG; 3′ CGTTGAATATGGCTCATAACACCC
Terms and licenses: Academic/Nonprofit Terms; Industry Terms: Not Available to Industry
How to cite: pENTR4 CDS A. thaliana PARP2 was a gift from Lennart Wirthmueller (Addgene plasmid # 175810 ; http://n2t.net/addgene:175810 ; RRID:Addgene_175810)
