[The description below was written by a language model from this plasmid's Addgene catalogue record and pLannotate feature annotations shown in this document.]
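Description:
pENTR4 CDS A. thaliana PARP2 is a Gateway entry clone built on the pENTR4 backbone, carrying the coding sequence of Arabidopsis thaliana POLY(ADP-RIBOSE) POLYMERASE 2 (PARP2, locus AT4G02390). The plasmid is about 4.1 kb in total, of which roughly 1.9 kb is insert, and it is maintained in E. coli through a high-copy ColE1/pUC-type origin of replication with kanamycin selection provided by an aminoglycoside phosphotransferase gene. The rrnB T1 and T2 transcription terminators lie upstream of the cloning region, where they help insulate the insert from read-through transcription originating in the backbone.

The PARP2 open reading frame, inserted by Gibson assembly, sits directly between the attL1 and attL2 recombination sites. It has no promoter and no tag of its own, so the plasmid is not an expression construct. Instead, it serves as a donor for LR Clonase reactions that transfer the coding sequence into attR-containing destination vectors, which supply the promoter and any fusion partners. The stop codon has been deliberately omitted so that translation can continue through the attachment site scar into a C-terminal epitope tag or other fusion encoded by the destination vector. PARP2 is annotated as an enzyme that poly(ADP-ribosyl)ates acceptor proteins as part of DNA damage signalling and base excision repair. The associated publication concerns importin-alpha-mediated nuclear import of this protein and its nuclear localization sequence, which is consistent with using this entry clone to generate tagged PARP2 expression constructs for localization and interaction studies.
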