Features (pLannotate 1.2.2; 7 found; start..end, strand, type, name):
    296..339     -  terminator     rrnB T1 terminator: Escherichia coli rrnB; transcription terminator T1 from the E. coli rrnB gene
    471..498     +  terminator     rrnB T2 terminator: transcription terminator T2 from the E. coli rrnB gene
    548..647     +  protein_bind   attL1: mutant version of attL; recombination site for the Gateway® LR reaction LR Clonase™
    653..2563    +  CDS            PARP2: PARP2_ARATH - Also known as APP. Experimental evidence at transcript level: Swiss-Prot protein existence level 2. Involved in the base excision repair (BER) pathway, by catalyzing the poly(ADP-ribosyl)ation of a limited number of acceptor proteins involved in chromatin architecture and in DNA metabolism. This modification follows DNA damages and appears as an obligatory step in a detection/signaling pathway leading to the reparation of DNA strand breaks (By similarity). From Arabidopsis thaliana (Mouse-ear cress).
   2565..2664    -  protein_bind   attL2: mutant version of attL; recombination site for the Gateway® LR reaction LR Clonase™
   2787..3596    +  CDS            KanR: aminoglycoside phosphotransferase; aph(3')-Ia; confers resistance to kanamycin in bacteria or G418 (Geneticin®) in eukaryotes
   3686..128     +  rep_origin     ori (across the origin): high-copy-number ColE1/pMB1/pBR322/pUC origin of replication
>Addgene plasmid #175810 | pENTR4 CDS A. thaliana PARP2 | addgene full sequence | sequence record 346167 | Addgene NGS Result
CAGGAGAGCGCACGAGGGAGCTTCCAGGGGGAAACGCCTGGTATCTTTATAGTCCTGTCGGGTTTCGCCA
CCTCTGACTTGAGCGTCGATTTTTGTGATGCTCGTCAGGGGGGCGGAGCCTATGGAAAAACGCCAGCAAC
GCGGCCTTTTTACGGTTCCTGGCCTTTTGCTGGCCTTTTGCTCACATGTTCTTTCCTGCGTTATCCCCTG
ATTCTGTGGATAACCGTATTACCGCTAGCATGGATCTCGGGGACGTCTAACTACTAAGCGAGAGTAGGGA
ACTGCCAGGCATCAAATAAAACGAAAGGCTCAGTCGGAAGACTGGGCCTTTCGTTTTATCTGTTGTTTGT
CGGTGAACGCTCTCCTGAGTAGGACAAATCCGCCGGGAGCGGATTTGAACGTTGTGAAGCAACGGCCCGG
AGGGTGGCGGGCAGGACGCCCGCCATAAACTGCCAGGCATCAAACTAAGCAGAAGGCCATCCTGACGGAT
GGCCTTTTTGCGTTTCTACAAACTCTTCCTGTTAGTTAGTTACTTAAGCTCGGGCCCCAAATAATGATTT
TATTTTGACTGATAGTGACCTGTTCGTTGCAACAAATTGATAAGCAATGCTTTTTTATAATGCCAACTTT
GTACAAAAAAGCAGGCTCCACCATGGCGAACAAGCTCAAAGTCGACGAACTCCGTTTAAAACTCGCCGAG
CGTGGACTCAGTACTACTGGAGTCAAAGCCGTTCTGGTGGAGAGGCTTGAAGAGGCTATCGCAGAAGACA
CTAAGAAGGAAGAATCAAAGAGCAAGAGGAAAAGAAATTCTTCTAATGATACTTATGAATCGAACAAATT
GATTGCAATTGGCGAATTTCGTGGGATGATTGTGAAGGAATTGCGTGAGGAAGCTATTAAGAGAGGCTTA
GATACAACAGGAACCAAAAAGGATCTTCTTGAGAGGCTTTGCAATGATGCTAATAACGTTTCCAATGCAC
CAGTCAAATCCAGTAATGGGACAGATGAAGCTGAAGATGACAACAATGGCTTTGAAGAAGAAAAGAAAGA
AGAGAAAATCGTAACCGCGACAAAGAAGGGTGCAGCGGTGTTAGATCAGTGGATTCCTGATGAGATAAAG
AGTCAGTACCATGTTCTACAAAGGGGTGATGATGTTTATGATGCTATCTTAAATCAGACAAATGTCAGGG
ATAATAATAACAAGTTCTTTGTCCTACAAGTCCTAGAGTCGGATAGTAAAAAGACATACATGGTTTACAC
CAGATGGGGAAGAGTTGGTGTGAAAGGACAAAGTAAGCTAGATGGGCCTTATGACTCATGGGATCGTGCG
ATAGAGATATTTACCAATAAGTTCAATGACAAGACAAAGAATTATTGGTCTGACAGAAAGGAGTTTATCC
CACATCCCAAGTCCTATACATGGCTCGAAATGGATTACGGAAAAGAGGAAAATGATTCACCGGTCAATAA
TGATATTCCGAGTTCATCTTCCGAAGTTAAACCTGAACAATCAAAACTAGATACTCGGGTTGCCAAGTTC
ATCTCTCTTATATGTAATGTCAGCATGATGGCACAGCATATGATGGAAATAGGATATAACGCTAACAAAT
TGCCACTCGGCAAGATAAGCAAGTCCACAATTTCAAAGGGTTATGAAGTGCTGAAGAGAATATCGGAGGT
GATTGATCGGTATGATAGAACGAGGCTTGAGGAACTGAGTGGAGAGTTCTACACAGTGATACCTCATGAT
TTTGGTTTTAAGAAAATGAGCCAGTTTGTTATAGACACTCCTCAAAAGTTGAAACAGAAAATTGAAATGG
TTGAAGCATTAGGTGAGATTGAACTCGCAACAAAGTTGTTGTCCGTCGACCCGGGATTGCAGGATGATCC
TTTATATTATCACTACCAGCAACTTAATTGTGGTTTGACGCCAGTAGGAAATGATTCAGAGGAGTTCTCT
ATGGTTGCTAATTACATGGAGAACACTCATGCAAAGACGCATTCGGGATATACGGTTGAGATTGCTCAAC
TATTTAGAGCTTCGAGAGCTGTTGAAGCTGATCGATTCCAACAGTTTTCAAGTTCGAAGAACAGGATGCT
ACTCTGGCACGGTTCACGTCTCACTAACTGGGCTGGTATTTTATCTCAAGGTCTGCGAATAGCTCCTCCT
GAAGCGCCTGTAACTGGTTACATGTTTGGAAAAGGGGTTTACTTTGCGGATATGTTCTCCAAGAGTGCGA
ACTATTGCTATGCCAACACTGGCGCTAATGATGGCGTTCTGCTCCTCTGCGAGGTTGCTTTGGGAGACAT
GAATGAACTTCTGTATTCAGATTATAACGCGGATAATCTACCCCCGGGAAAGCTAAGCACAAAAGGTGTG
GGGAAAACAGCACCAAACCCATCAGAGGCTCAAACACTAGAAGACGGTGTTGTTGTTCCACTTGGCAAAC
CAGTGGAACGTTCATGCTCCAAGGGGATGTTGTTGTACAACGAATATATAGTCTACAATGTGGAACAAAT
CAAGATGCGTTATGTGATCCAAGTCAAATTCAACTACAAGCACGACCCAGCTTTCTTGTACAAAGTTGGC
ATTATAAGAAAGCATTGCTTATCAATTTGTTGCAACGAACAGGTCACTATCAGTCAAAATAAAATCATTA
TTTGCCATCCAGCTGCAGCTCTGGCCCGTGTCTCAAAATCTCTGATGTTACATTGCACAAGATAAAAATA
TATCATCATGAACAATAAAACTGTCTGCTTACATAAACAGTAATACAAGGGGTGTTATGAGCCATATTCA
ACGGGAAACGTCGAGGCCGCGATTAAATTCCAACATGGATGCTGATTTATATGGGTATAAATGGGCTCGC
GATAATGTCGGGCAATCAGGTGCGACAATCTATCGCTTGTATGGGAAGCCCGATGCGCCAGAGTTGTTTC
TGAAACATGGCAAAGGTAGCGTTGCCAATGATGTTACAGATGAGATGGTCAGACTAAACTGGCTGACGGA
ATTTATGCCTCTTCCGACCATCAAGCATTTTATCCGTACTCCTGGTGATGCATGGTTACTCACCACTGCG
ATCCCCGGAAAAACAGCATTCCAGGTATTAGAAGAATATCCTGATTCAGGTGAAAATATTGTTGATGCGC
TGGCAGTGTTCCTGCGCCGGTTGCATTCGATTCCTGTTTGTAATTGTCCTTTTAACAGCGATCGCGTATT
TCGTCTCGCTCAGGCGCAATCACGAATGAATAACGGTTTGGTTGATGCGAGTGATTTTGATGACGAGCGT
AATGGCTGGCCTGTTGAACAAGTCTGGAAAGAAATGCATAAACTTTTGCCATTCTCACCGGATTCAGTCG
TCACTCATGGTGATTTCTCACTTGATAACCTTATTTTTGACGAGGGGAAATTAATAGGTTGTATTGATGT
TGGACGAGTCGGAATCGCAGACCGATACCAGGATCTTGCCATCCTATGGAACTGCCTCGGTGAGTTTTCT
CCTTCATTACAGAAACGGCTTTTTCAAAAATATGGTATTGATAATCCTGATATGAATAAATTGCAGTTTC
ATTTGATGCTCGATGAGTTTTTCTAATCAGAATTGGTTAATTGGTTGTAACATTATTCAGATTGGGCCCC
GTTCCACTGAGCGTCAGACCCCGTAGAAAAGATCAAAGGATCTTCTTGAGATCCTTTTTTTCTGCGCGTA
ATCTGCTGCTTGCAAACAAAAAAACCACCGCTACCAGCGGTGGTTTGTTTGCCGGATCAAGAGCTACCAA
CTCTTTTTCCGAAGGTAACTGGCTTCAGCAGAGCGCAGATACCAAATACTGTTCTTCTAGTGTAGCCGTA
GTTAGGCCACCACTTCAAGAACTCTGTAGCACCGCCTACATACCTCGCTCTGCTAATCCTGTTACCAGTG
GCTGCTGCCAGTGGCGATAAGTCGTGTCTTACCGGGTTGGACTCAAGACGATAGTTACCGGATAAGGCGC
AGCGGTCGGGCTGAACGGGGGGTTCGTGCACACAGCCCAGCTTGGAGCGAACGACCTACACCGAACTGAG
ATACCTACAGCGTGAGCTATGAGAAAGCGCCACGCTTCCCGAAGGGAGAAAGGCGGACAGGTATCCGGTA
AGCGGCAGGGTCGGAA
